>Addgene plasmid #212692 | pCfB12718 | addgene full sequence | sequence record 424256 | Addgene NGS Result
ATTCACCGAACTATCCTTGAGATACTCATTGCTCATCGCTACGGGCTCGACGCACGGAACGTGAGACCAC
TGATGAGACGGAAAGTGAAACGTGATTTCATGCGTCATTTTGAACATTTTGTAAATCTTATTTAATAATG
TGTGCGGCAATTCACATTTAATTTATGAATGTTTTCTTAACATCGCGGCAACTCAAGAAACGGCAGGTTC
GGATCTTAGCTACTAGAGAAAGAGGAGAAATACTAGATGCGTAAAGGCGAAGAGCTGTTCACTGGTGTCG
TCCCTATTCTGGTGGAACTGGATGGTGATGTCAACGGTCATAAGTTTTCCGTGCGTGGCGAGGGTGAAGG
TGACGCAACTAATGGTAAACTGACGCTGAAGTTCATCTGTACTACTGGTAAACTGCCGGTTCCTTGGCCG
ACTCTGGTAACGACGCTGACTTATGGTGTTCAGTGCTTTGCTCGTTATCCGGACCATATGAAGCAGCATG
ACTTCTTCAAGTCCGCCATGCCGGAAGGCTATGTGCAGGAACGCACGATTTCCTTTAAGGATGACGGCAC
GTACAAAACGCGTGCGGAAGTGAAATTTGAAGGCGATACCCTGGTAAACCGCATTGAGCTGAAAGGCATT
GACTTTAAAGAGGACGGCAATATCCTGGGCCATAAGCTGGAATACAATTTTAACAGCCACAATGTTTACA
TCACCGCCGATAAACAAAAAAATGGCATTAAAGCGAATTTTAAAATTCGCCACAACGTGGAGGATGGCAG
CGTGCAGCTGGCTGATCACTACCAGCAAAACACTCCAATCGGTGATGGTCCTGTTCTGCTGCCAGACAAT
CACTATCTGAGCACGCAAAGCGTTCTGTCTAAAGATCCGAACGAGAAACGCGATCATATGGTTCTGCTGG
AGTTCGTAACCGCAGCGGGCATCACGCATGGTATGGATGAACTGTACAAATGACCAGGCATCAAATAAAA
CGAAAGGCTCAGTCGAAAGACTGGGCCTTTCGTTTTATCTGTTGTTTGTCGGTGAACGCTCTCTACTAGA
GTCACACTGGCTCACCTTCGGGTGGGCCTTTCTGCGTTTATACGTCTCAGTTCGGTCTCAGCTGGAGTGA
GTTTCTGGGGACCGAGAATTAGTGTTGATGCTAGCGCAAGGCTTGTTCTTTAGTGGGCATCTACCGCAGC
TACTATACACGAGCGCGACGTAGGTATAGCATGCCAAAGGCGGGTGCGATACCAGATGACGCTATAATAT
GCCAGATTTGCACTAGCACACATCACTGGAAGCTGTCAATTTGAAAATGTCAATGCAGTCTCACCATTGG
ACGATCTTGGCACCTCCTAAACTCTGGCAATGTCTGAGCTCTTTGACACATAAGACATCAAGCAGACGGT
CTAAAATCATATGCCATGTAAAGAACTACTAGTGCCTGTAGAAGACGCCTGTAGAAGACGCCTGTAGAAG
ACGCCTGTAGAAGACGGCTACTTGTATATTCTCACTTGTCGTGCTTCACTCACGGCTCGATGTCCACTGC
TTACCTCAGCGGCAGCGGGCGGAAAAAGCCTACAAACCCCTGTCGGCCGCGTTGCACTTGTTGGGCGACG
ACCAAAATCGCGTGCATTCGCGGCCGCATTTAAATCCCCACTTCAGAAGTTCCTATACTTTCTAGAGAAT
AGGAACTTCACTATAGAGTCGAATAAGGGCGACACCCCATAATTAGCCCGGGCGAAAGGCCCAGTCTTTC
GACTGAGCCTTTCGTTTTATTTGATGCCTGGCAGTTCCCTACTCTCGCATGGGGAGTCCCCACACTACCA
TCGGCGCTACGGCGTTTCACTTCTGAGTTCGGCATGGGGTCAGGTGGGACCACCGCGCTACTGCCGCCAG
GCAAACAAGGGGTGTTATGAGCCATATTCAGGTATAAATGGGCTCGCGATAATGTTCAGAATTGGTTAAT
TGGTTGTAACACTGACCCCTATTTGTTTATTTTTCTAAATACATTCAAATATGTATCCGCTCATGAGACA
ATAACCCTGATAAATGCTTCAATAATATTGAAAAAGGAAGAATATGAGTATTCAACATTTCCGTGTCGCC
CTTATTCCCTTTTTTGCGGCATTTTGCCTTCCTGTTTTTGCTCACCCAGAAACGCTGGTGAAAGTAAAAG
ATGCTGAAGATCAGTTGGGTGCACGAGTGGGTTACATCGAACTGGATCTCAACAGCGGTAAGATCCTTGA
GAGTTTTCGCCCCGAAGAACGTTTTCCAATGATGAGCACTTTTAAAGTTCTGCTATGTGGCGCGGTATTA
TCCCGTATTGACGCCGGGCAAGAGCAACTCGGTCGCCGCATACACTATTCTCAGAATGACTTGGTTGAGT
ACTCACCAGTCACAGAAAAGCATCTTACGGATGGCATGACAGTAAGAGAATTATGCAGTGCTGCCATAAC
CATGAGTGATAACACTGCGGCCAACTTACTTCTGACAACGATCGGAGGACCGAAGGAGCTAACCGCTTTT
TTGCACAACATGGGGGATCATGTAACTCGCCTTGATCGTTGGGAACCGGAGCTGAATGAAGCCATACCAA
ACGACGAGCGTGACACCACGATGCCTGTAGCGATGGCAACAACGTTGCGCAAACTATTAACTGGCGAACT
ACTTACTCTAGCTTCCCGGCAACAATTAATAGACTGGATGGAGGCGGATAAAGTTGCAGGACCACTTCTG
CGCTCGGCCCTTCCGGCTGGCTGGTTTATTGCTGATAAATCCGGAGCCGGTGAGCGTGGTTCTCGCGGTA
TCATCGCAGCGCTGGGGCCAGATGGTAAGCCCTCCCGTATCGTAGTTATCTACACGACGGGGAGTCAGGC
AACTATGGATGAACGAAATAGACAGATCGCTGAGATAGGTGCCTCACTGATTAAGCATTGGTAAGCAGAG
CATTACGCTGACTTGACGGGACGGCGCAAGCTCATGACCAAAATCCCTTAACGTGAGTTACGCGCGCGTC
GTTCCACTGAGCGTCAGACCCCGTAGAAAAGATCAAAGGATCTTCTTGAGATCCTTTTTTTCTGCGCGTA
ATCTGCTGCTTGCAAACAAAAAAACCACCGCTACCAGCGGTGGTTTGTTTGCCGGATCAAGAGCTACCAA
CTCTTTTTCCGAAGGTAACTGGCTTCAGCAGAGCGCAGATACCAAATACTGTTCTTCTAGTGTAGCCGTA
GTTAGCCCACCACTTCAAGAACTCTGTAGCACCGCCTACATACCTCGCTCTGCTAATCCTGTTACCAGTG
GCTGCTGCCAGTGGCGATAAGTCGTGTCTTACCGGGTTGGACTCAAGACGATAGTTACCGGATAAGGCGC
AGCGGTCGGGCTGAACGGGGGGTTCGTGCACACAGCCCAGCTTGGAGCGAACGACCTACACCGAACTGAG
ATACCTACAGCGTGAGCTATGAGAAAGCGCCACGCTTCCCGAAGGGAGAAAGGCGGACAGGTATCCGGTA
AGCGGCAGGGTCGGAACAGGAGAGCGCACGAGGGAGCTTCCAGGGGGAAACGCCTGGTATCTTTATAGTC
CTGTCGGGTTTCGCCACCTCTGACTTGAGCGTCGATTTTTGTGATGCTCGTCAGGGGGGCGGAGCCTATG
GAAAAACGCCAGCAACGCGGCCTTTTTACGGTTCCTGGCCTTTTGCTGGCCTTTTGCTCACATGTTCTTT
CCTGCGTTATCCCCTGATTCTGTGGATAACCGTATTACCGCCTTTGAGTGAGCTGATACCGCTCGCCGCA
GCCGAACGACCGAGCGCAGCGAGTCAGTGAGCGAGGAAGCGGAAGGCGAGAGTAGGGAACTGCCAGGCAT
CAAACTAAGCAGAAGGCCCCTGACGGATGGCCTTTTTGCGTTTCTACAAACTCTTTCTGTGTTGTAAAAC
GACGGCCAGTCTTAAGCTCGGGCCCCCTGGGCGGTTCTGATAACGAGTAATCGTTAATCCGCAAATAACG
TAAAAACCCGCTTCGGCGGGTTTTTTTATGGGGGGAGTTTAGGGAAAGAGCATTTGTCAGAATATTTAAG
GGCGCCTGTCACTTTGCTTGATATATGAGAATTATTTAACCTTATAAATGAGAAAAAAGCAACGCACTTT
AAATAAGATACGTTGCTTTTTCGATTGATGAACACCTATAATTAAACTATTCATCTATTATTTATGATTT
TTTGTATATACAATATTTCTAGTTTGTTAAAGAGAATTAAGAAAATAAATCTCGAAAATAATAAAGGGAA
AATCAGTTTTTGATATCAAAATTATACATGTCAACGATAATACAAAATATAATACAAACTATAAGATGTT
ATCAGTATTTATTATGCATTTAGAATAAATTTTGTGTCGCCCTTATTCGACTCACTATAGAAGTTCCTAT
TCTCTAGAAAGTATAGGAACTTCACTTCATTTTATTTAAATTTGCGGCCGCGAATGCGTGCGATGCCCAT
CAATCCATGGAATCTTTGCCGTGAGACACACAAGTTTCAGACTTGCTCCTTTTGAGTCTTCTCATCATTT
ACGACAGTTCTTTTTCCACCCACAGCCATCCGACTTGTGCATCTCCGTATCCTAGCCGAGCCCATTCGGG
GTGCATGACAACTGCGGGATCTTGGGGGTAGAGTGTTTAGCGAAATTAATATATGCAGTATAGTGCAGGA
TGAGCTAAGAAGCATTCTACAAACAGTTGTATACAGGCACCAGACATTTATATAGTTATTGGGAAACGTC
GAGTGGCGTAAGATGGCGGTGCCCTGGAGCCACTCACACATGTATCATAGGTTTAATAAGTCCCGCACGG
GTCGTTTCTAATGTAATGTCTCATGTCTAAGAACCACGGTGT
Features (pLannotate 1.2.2; 13 found; start..end, strand, type, name):
    247..960     +  CDS            superfolder GFP: GFP variant that folds robustly even when fused to poorly folded proteins (Pédelacq et al., 2006)
    972..1043    +  terminator     rrnB T1 terminator: transcription terminator T1 from the E. coli rrnB gene
   1059..1086    +  terminator     T7Te terminator: phage T7 early transcription terminator
   1656..1689    -  protein_bind   FRT (minimal): supports FLP-mediated excision but not integration (Turan and Bode, 2011) FLP recombinase from the Saccharomyces cerevisiae 2μ plasmid
   1733..1773    -  terminator     rrnB T1 terminator (fragment): transcription terminator T1 from the E. coli rrnB gene
   1775..1890    -  ncRNA          5S rRNA: Accession: RF00001 - 5S ribosomal RNA
   1921..1945    +  CDS            KanR (fragment): aminoglycoside phosphotransferase; aph(3')-Ia; confers resistance to kanamycin
   1975..2071    +  promoter       AmpR promoter (fragment): bla
   2074..2934    +  CDS            AmpR: β-lactamase; bla; confers resistance to ampicillin, carbenicillin, and related antibiotics
   3056..3644    +  rep_origin     ori: high-copy-number ColE1/pMB1/pBR322/pUC origin of replication
   3869..3886    +  terminator     rrnB T2 terminator (fragment): transcription terminator T2 from the E. coli rrnB gene
   3911..3930    -  CDS            lacZα (fragment): LacZα fragment of β-galactosidase; lacZ fragment
   4400..4433    +  protein_bind   FRT (minimal): supports FLP-mediated excision but not integration (Turan and Bode, 2011) FLP recombinase from the Saccharomyces cerevisiae 2μ plasmid
