[The description below was written by a language model from this plasmid's Addgene catalogue record and pLannotate feature annotations shown in this document.]
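Description:
pCfB12718 is an empty-backbone yeast integration vector built on a custom backbone and catalogued as a yeast expression plasmid. According to the record it is designed to receive a three-gene cassette and deliver it to a genomic integration site designated F3. The associated work concerns combinatorial, iterative metabolic engineering of Yarrowia lipolytica, so that yeast is the likely destination host, although the catalogue fields do not name the species explicitly. In E. coli the 4.9 kb plasmid is maintained through a high-copy ColE1/pUC-type origin and selected with ampicillin via the β-lactamase gene and its promoter.

No insert is recorded. The main annotated payload is a superfolder GFP coding sequence followed by the bacterial rrnB T1 and T7Te transcription terminators. Its promoter is not annotated. Given the bacterial terminators, this unit may act as a placeholder that is replaced when the gene cassettes are assembled, allowing visual screening of colonies, but the record does not state this. Two minimal FRT sites in opposite orientations are also detected. Such sites are recognised by FLP recombinase, but their intended role here is not described. The remaining hits are short fragments (KanR, lacZα, rrnB T1 and T2 terminators) and a 5S rRNA segment, which look like remnants of earlier cloning steps rather than functional parts.

The automated annotation identifies no yeast selection marker, yeast promoters or terminators, and no F3 homology arms. Several stretches of the sequence are unannotated and may hold such host-specific elements, but this cannot be confirmed from the feature table.
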