Addgene plasmid #212692: pCfB12718
Purpose: (Empty Backbone) integration vector for three gene cassette with integration site F3
Depositing lab: Irina Borodina. Depositing organization: Danmarks Tekniske Universitet. Publication: Combinatorial iterative method for metabolic engineering of Yarrowia lipolytica: application for betanin biosynthesis. Jiang W, Wang S, Avila P, Jorgensen TS, Yang Z, Borodina I. Metab Eng. 2024 Sep 9:S1096-7176(24)00110-1. doi: 10.1016/j.ymben.2024.09.003. PubMed 39260817.
Backbone
  Vector backbone: custom backbone
  Vector type: Yeast Expression
Growth in bacteria
  Bacterial resistance: Ampicillin, 100 μg/mL
  Growth temperature: 37°C
  Growth strain: DH5alpha
  Copy number: High Copy
Gene/Insert
  Gene/Insert name: None
Terms and licenses: Academic/Nonprofit Terms; Industry Terms: Not Available to Industry
How to cite: pCfB12718 was a gift from Irina Borodina (Addgene plasmid # 212692 ; http://n2t.net/addgene:212692 ; RRID:Addgene_212692)
